Addgene plasmid #235501: pENTR-TDP-43-HA
Purpose: Entry clone with TDP-43-HA insert
Depositing lab: Maxime Rousseaux. Depositing organization: University of Ottawa. Publication: A stress-dependent TDP-43 SUMOylation program preserves neuronal function. Suk TR, Part CE, Zhang JL, Nguyen TT, Heer MM, Caballero-Gomez A, Grybas VS, McKeever PM, Nguyen B, Ali T, Callaghan SM, Woulfe JM, Robertson J, Rousseaux MWC. Mol Neurodegener. 2025 Mar 28;20(1):38. doi: 10.1186/s13024-025-00826-z. PubMed 40149017.
Backbone
  Vector backbone: pENTR
  Vector type: Other
Growth in bacteria
  Bacterial resistance: Kanamycin, 50 μg/mL
  Growth temperature: 37°C
  Growth strain: DH5alpha
  Copy number: Low Copy
Gene/Insert
  Gene/Insert name: TARDBP (alt name: TDP-43)
  Species: H. sapiens (human)
  Entrez Gene: TARDBP (a.k.a. ALS10, TDP-43)
  Tag / fusion protein: HA (C terminal on insert)
  Cloning method: Gateway Cloning
Terms and licenses: Academic/Nonprofit Terms; Industry Terms
How to cite: pENTR-TDP-43-HA was a gift from Maxime Rousseaux (Addgene plasmid # 235501 ; http://n2t.net/addgene:235501 ; RRID:Addgene_235501)
