[The description below was written by a language model from this plasmid's Addgene catalogue record and pLannotate feature annotations shown in this document.]
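Description:
pENTR-TDP-43-HA is a Gateway entry clone of about 3.8 kb built on a pENTR backbone and carrying the human TARDBP coding sequence, which encodes the RNA-binding protein TDP-43, fused at its C terminus to an HA epitope tag. It is a bacterial shuttle and storage plasmid rather than an expression vector. It is propagated in E. coli under kanamycin selection through an aph(3')-Ia aminoglycoside phosphotransferase gene and replicates from a ColE1/pUC-type origin. The catalogue lists the plasmid as low copy, whereas the annotation tool labels this origin family as high copy. The record does not resolve that difference.

The TARDBP open reading frame, followed directly by the HA tag (annotated as a near-complete fragment), sits between attL1 and attL2 recombination sites. The attL2 site spans the numbering origin of the circular sequence. These sites allow an LR Clonase reaction to move the tagged insert, in a defined orientation, into any attR-containing destination vector, which then supplies the promoter and other host-specific elements. Upstream of attL1, rrnB T1 and T2 terminators shield the insert from read-through transcription from the backbone, limiting leaky expression in bacteria. No eukaryotic promoter is annotated. The only promoter detected is a T7 promoter just beyond attL2, oriented back toward the insert, a standard pENTR feature commonly used as a sequencing primer site. Short lacI and lacZα fragments are backbone remnants with no evident function.

The associated publication concerns stress-dependent SUMOylation of TDP-43 in neurons. The clone therefore probably serves as a source for generating HA-tagged TDP-43 expression constructs, with the tag allowing detection or immunoprecipitation.
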