Features (pLannotate 1.2.2; 11 found; start..end, strand, type, name):
    116..134     -  promoter       T7 promoter: promoter for bacteriophage T7 RNA polymerase
    268..1077    +  CDS            KanR: aminoglycoside phosphotransferase; aph(3')-Ia; confers resistance to kanamycin in bacteria or G418 (Geneticin®) in eukaryotes
   1224..1812    +  rep_origin     ori: high-copy-number ColE1/pMB1/pBR322/pUC origin of replication
   1995..2087    +  CDS            lacI (fragment): lac repressor; lacI; The lac repressor binds to the lac operator to inhibit transcription in E. coli. This inhibition can be relieved by adding lactose or isopropyl-β-D-thiogalactopyranoside (IPTG).
   2142..2169    -  terminator     rrnB T2 terminator: transcription terminator T2 from the E. coli rrnB gene
   2301..2344    +  terminator     rrnB T1 terminator: Escherichia coli rrnB; transcription terminator T1 from the E. coli rrnB gene
   2391..2427    -  CDS            lacZα (fragment): LacZα fragment of β-galactosidase; lacZ fragment
   2443..2542    +  protein_bind   attL1: mutant version of attL; recombination site for the Gateway® LR reaction LR Clonase™
   2556..3797    +  CDS            TARDBP: TADBP_HUMAN - Also known as TDP43. Experimental evidence at protein level: Swiss-Prot protein existence level 1. RNA-binding protein that is involved in various steps of RNA biogenesis and processing (PubMed:23519609). Preferentially binds, via its two RNA recognition motifs RRM1 and RRM2, to GU-repeats on RNA molecules predominantly localized within long introns and in the 3'UTR of mRNAs (PubMed:23519609, PubMed:24240615, PubMed:24464995). In turn, regulates the splicing of many non-coding and protein-coding RNAs including proteins involved in neuronal survival, as well as mRNAs that encode p
   3798..3823    +  CDS            HA (fragment): HA (human influenza hemagglutinin) epitope tag
   3838..98      -  protein_bind   attL2 (across the origin): mutant version of attL; recombination site for the Gateway® LR reaction LR Clonase™
>Addgene plasmid #235501 | pENTR-TDP-43-HA | addgene full sequence | sequence record 471005 | Addgene NGS Result
CCAGCTTTCTTGTACAAAGTTGGCATTATAAGAAAGCATTGCTTATCAATTTGTTGCAACGAACAGGTCA
CTATCAGTCAAAATAAAATCATTATTTGCCATCCAGCTGATATCCCCTATAGTGAGTCGTATTACATGGT
CATAGCTGTTTCCTGGCAGCTCTGGCCCGTGTCTCAAAATCTCTGATGTTACATTGCACAAGATAAAAAT
ATATCATCATGAACAATAAAACTGTCTGCTTACATAAACAGTAATACAAGGGGTGTTATGAGCCATATTC
AACGGGAAACGTCGAGGCCGCGATTAAATTCCAACATGGATGCTGATTTATATGGGTATAAATGGGCTCG
CGATAATGTCGGGCAATCAGGTGCGACAATCTATCGCTTGTATGGGAAGCCCGATGCGCCAGAGTTGTTT
CTGAAACATGGCAAAGGTAGCGTTGCCAATGATGTTACAGATGAGATGGTCAGACTAAACTGGCTGACGG
AATTTATGCCTCTTCCGACCATCAAGCATTTTATCCGTACTCCTGATGATGCATGGTTACTCACCACTGC
GATCCCCGGAAAAACAGCATTCCAGGTATTAGAAGAATATCCTGATTCAGGTGAAAATATTGTTGATGCG
CTGGCAGTGTTCCTGCGCCGGTTGCATTCGATTCCTGTTTGTAATTGTCCTTTTAACAGCGATCGCGTAT
TTCGTCTCGCTCAGGCGCAATCACGAATGAATAACGGTTTGGTTGATGCGAGTGATTTTGATGACGAGCG
TAATGGCTGGCCTGTTGAACAAGTCTGGAAAGAAATGCATAAACTTTTGCCATTCTCACCGGATTCAGTC
GTCACTCATGGTGATTTCTCACTTGATAACCTTATTTTTGACGAGGGGAAATTAATAGGTTGTATTGATG
TTGGACGAGTCGGAATCGCAGACCGATACCAGGATCTTGCCATCCTATGGAACTGCCTCGGTGAGTTTTC
TCCTTCATTACAGAAACGGCTTTTTCAAAAATATGGTATTGATAATCCTGATATGAATAAATTGCAGTTT
CATTTGATGCTCGATGAGTTTTTCTAATCAGAATTGGTTAATTGGTTGTAACACTGGCAGAGCATTACGC
TGACTTGACGGGACGGCGCAAGCTCATGACCAAAATCCCTTAACGTGAGTTACGCGTCGTTCCACTGAGC
GTCAGACCCCGTAGAAAAGATCAAAGGATCTTCTTGAGATCCTTTTTTTCTGCGCGTAATCTGCTGCTTG
CAAACAAAAAAACCACCGCTACCAGCGGTGGTTTGTTTGCCGGATCAAGAGCTACCAACTCTTTTTCCGA
AGGTAACTGGCTTCAGCAGAGCGCAGATACCAAATACTGTTCTTCTAGTGTAGCCGTAGTTAGGCCACCA
CTTCAAGAACTCTGTAGCACCGCCTACATACCTCGCTCTGCTAATCCTGTTACCAGTGGCTGCTGCCAGT
GGCGATAAGTCGTGTCTTACCGGGTTGGACTCAAGACGATAGTTACCGGATAAGGCGCAGCGGTCGGGCT
GAACGGGGGGTTCGTGCACACAGCCCAGCTTGGAGCGAACGACCTACACCGAACTGAGATACCTACAGCG
TGAGCTATGAGAAAGCGCCACGCTTCCCGAAGGGAGAAAGGCGGACAGGTATCCGGTAAGCGGCAGGGTC
GGAACAGGAGAGCGCACGAGGGAGCTTCCAGGGGGAAACGCCTGGTATCTTTATAGTCCTGTCGGGTTTC
GCCACCTCTGACTTGAGCGTCGATTTTTGTGATGCTCGTCAGGGGGGCGGAGCCTATGGAAAAACGCCAG
CAACGCGGCCTTTTTACGGTTCCTGGCCTTTTGCTGGCCTTTTGCTCACATGTTCTTTCCTGCGTTATCC
CCTGATTCTGTGGATAACCGTATTACCGCCTTTGAGTGAGCTGATACCGCTCGCCGCAGCCGAACGACCG
AGCGCAGCGAGTCAGTGAGCGAGGAAGCGGAAGAGCGCCCAATACGCAAACCGCCTCTCCCCGCGCGTTG
GCCGATTCATTAATGCAGCTGGCACGACAGGTTTCCCGACTGGAAAGCGGGCAGTGAGCGCAACGCAATT
AATACGCGTACCGCTAGCCAGGAAGAGTTTGTAGAAACGCAAAAAGGCCATCCGTCAGGATGGCCTTCTG
CTTAGTTTGATGCCTGGCAGTTTATGGCGGGCGTCCTGCCCGCCACCCTCCGGGCCGTTGCTTCACAACG
TTCAAATCCGCTCCCGGCGGATTTGTCCTACTCAGGAGAGCGTTCACCGACAAACAACAGATAAAACGAA
AGGCCCAGTCTTCCGACTGAGCCTTTCGTTTTATTTGATGCCTGGCAGTTCCCTACTCTCGCGTTAACGC
TAGCATGGATGTTTTCCCAGTCACGACGTTGTAAAACGACGGCCAGTCTTAAGCTCGGGCCCCAAATAAT
GATTTTATTTTGACTGATAGTGACCTGTTCGTTGCAACAAATTGATGAGCAATGCTTTTTTATAATGCCA
ACTTTGTACAAAAAAGCAGGCTAAGCTTGCTCGAGATGTCTGAATATATTCGGGTAACCGAAGATGAGAA
CGATGAGCCCATTGAAATACCATCGGAAGACGATGGGACGGTGCTGCTCTCCACGGTTACAGCCCAGTTT
CCAGGGGCGTGTGGGCTTCGCTACAGGAATCCAGTGTCTCAGTGTATGAGAGGTGTCCGGCTGGTAGAAG
GAATTCTGCATGCCCCAGATGCTGGCTGGGGAAATCTGGTGTATGTTGTCAACTATCCAAAAGATAACAA
AAGAAAAATGGATGAGACAGATGCTTCATCAGCAGTGAAAGTGAAAAGAGCAGTCCAGAAAACATCCGAT
TTAATAGTGTTGGGTCTCCCATGGAAAACAACCGAACAGGACCTGAAAGAGTATTTTAGTACCTTTGGAG
AAGTTCTTATGGTGCAGGTCAAGAAAGATCTTAAGACTGGTCATTCAAAGGGGTTTGGCTTTGTTCGTTT
TACGGAATATGAAACACAAGTGAAAGTAATGTCACAGCGACATATGATAGATGGACGATGGTGTGACTGC
AAACTTCCTAATTCTAAGCAAAGCCAAGATGAGCCTTTGAGAAGCAGAAAAGTGTTTGTGGGGCGCTGTA
CAGAGGACATGACTGAGGATGAGCTGCGGGAGTTCTTCTCTCAGTACGGGGATGTGATGGATGTCTTCAT
CCCCAAGCCATTCAGGGCCTTTGCCTTTGTTACATTTGCAGATGATCAGATTGCGCAGTCTCTTTGTGGA
GAGGACTTGATCATTAAAGGAATCAGCGTTCATATATCCAATGCCGAACCTAAGCACAATAGCAATAGAC
AGTTAGAAAGAAGTGGAAGATTTGGTGGTAATCCAGGTGGCTTTGGGAATCAGGGTGGATTTGGTAATAG
CAGAGGGGGTGGAGCTGGTTTGGGAAACAATCAAGGTAGTAATATGGGTGGTGGGATGAACTTTGGTGCG
TTCAGCATTAATCCAGCCATGATGGCTGCCGCCCAGGCAGCACTACAGAGCAGTTGGGGTATGATGGGCA
TGTTAGCCAGCCAGCAGAACCAGTCAGTCCCATCGGGTAATAACCAAAACCAAGGCAACATGCAGAGGGA
GCCAAACCAGGCCTTCGGTTCTGGAAATAACTCTTATAGTGGCTCTAATTCTGGTGCAGCAATTGGTTGG
GGATCAGCATCCAATGCAGGGTCGGGCAGTGGTTTTAATGGAGGCTTTGGCTCAAGCATGGATTCTAAGT
CTTCTGGCTGGGGAATGTACCCATACGACGTACCAGACTACGCCTGAAGCGGCCGCAAC
